Addgene plasmid #158592: pJAS1644
Purpose: tNCS-VioE-dead_ePTS1 CEN6/ARS4
Depositing lab: John Dueber. Depositing organization: University of California, Berkeley. Publication: Peroxisome compartmentalization of a toxic enzyme improves alkaloid production. Grewal PS, Samson JA, Baker JJ, Choi B, Dueber JE. Nat Chem Biol. 2020 Oct 12. pii: 10.1038/s41589-020-00668-4. doi: 10.1038/s41589-020-00668-4. PubMed 33046851.
Backbone
  Vector backbone: Custom
  Vector type: Yeast Expression
  Selectable markers: LEU2
Growth in bacteria
  Bacterial resistance: Kanamycin, 50 μg/mL
  Growth temperature: 37°C
  Growth strain: DH5alpha
  Copy number: High Copy
Gene/Insert
  Gene/Insert name: tNCS-VioE-dead_ePTS1
Terms and licenses: Academic/Nonprofit Terms; Industry Terms: Not Available to Industry
How to cite: pJAS1644 was a gift from John Dueber (Addgene plasmid # 158592 ; http://n2t.net/addgene:158592 ; RRID:Addgene_158592)
