[The description below was written by a language model from this plasmid's Addgene catalogue record and pLannotate feature annotations shown in this document.]
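Description:
pJAS1644 is a low-copy yeast expression plasmid (about 6.7 kb) built on a custom backbone for use in Saccharomyces cerevisiae. It shuttles between hosts. In E. coli it replicates at high copy from a ColE1/pUC-type origin and is selected with kanamycin through the aph(3')-Ia KanR gene. In yeast it is maintained by a CEN6/ARS4 centromere–replication element, which keeps it at roughly one or a few stably segregating copies per cell. Selection in yeast relies on the LEU2 marker, expressed from its own promoter, which complements leucine auxotrophy.

The payload is a single fusion open reading frame, tNCS-VioE-dead_ePTS1, placed directly downstream of the strong constitutive TDH3 (GAP) promoter. The annotated portion of the coding region matches a fragment of norcoclaurine synthase from Thalictrum flavum. This enzyme condenses dopamine and 4-hydroxyphenylacetaldehyde to form the common precursor of benzylisoquinoline alkaloids, and the "t" prefix is consistent with a truncated form. The stretch following the NCS fragment is not annotated by the feature table, but by the construct name it should carry VioE and the C-terminal tag. VioE is a violacein-pathway enzyme, presumably serving here as a fused reporter, though the record does not state its role. "Dead_ePTS1" suggests an inactivated version of an enhanced peroxisomal targeting signal type 1, which would leave the fusion outside the peroxisome. The short yeast gene fragments annotated downstream of the insert and near the marker probably reflect terminator or flanking genomic sequence rather than expressed genes.

Given the associated work on peroxisomal compartmentalization of a toxic enzyme for alkaloid production, this plasmid most plausibly acts as the non-targeted control for peroxisome-directed NCS constructs.
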