Features (pLannotate 1.2.2; 9 found; start..end, strand, type, name):
      1..667     +  promoter       GAP promoter: S. cerevisiae TDH3; promoter for glyceraldehyde-3-phosphate dehydrogenase
    683..1153    +  CDS            NCS_THLFG (fragment): Experimental evidence at protein level: Swiss-Prot protein existence level 1. Involved in the biosynthesis of the common precursor of all benzylisoquinoline alkaloids such as morphine, sanguinarine, codeine or berberine. Condenses dopamine and 4-hydroxyphenylacetaldehyde. From Thalictrum flavum subsp. glaucum (Yellow meadow rue).
   2090..2167    +  CDS            YO192_YEAST (fragment): Experimental evidence at protein level: Swiss-Prot protein existence level 1. From Saccharomyces cerevisiae (strain ATCC 204508 / S288c) (Baker's yeast).
   2307..2714    +  promoter       LEU2 promoter: S. cerevisiae LEU2
   2715..3806    +  CDS            LEU2: LEU3_YEAST - Experimental evidence at protein level: Swiss-Prot protein existence level 1. Catalyzes the oxidation of 3-carboxy-2-hydroxy-4- methylpentanoate (3-isopropylmalate) to 3-carboxy-4-methyl-2- oxopentanoate. The product decarboxylates to 4-methyl-2 oxopentanoate. From Saccharomyces cerevisiae (strain ATCC 204508 / S288c) (Baker's yeast).
   4171..4305    -  CDS            NFS1 (fragment): NFS1_YEAST - Also known as SPL1 From Saccharomyces cerevisiae (strain ATCC 204508 / S288c) (Baker's yeast).
   4291..4794    +  misc_feature   CEN/ARS: S. cerevisiae CEN6 centromere fused to an autonomously replicating sequence
   4838..5653    -  CDS            KanR: aminoglycoside phosphotransferase; aph(3')-Ia; confers resistance to kanamycin in bacteria or G418 (Geneticin®) in eukaryotes
   5878..6466    +  rep_origin     ori: high-copy-number ColE1/pMB1/pBR322/pUC origin of replication
>Addgene plasmid #158592 | pJAS1644 | addgene full sequence | sequence record 311863 | Addgene NGS Result
TCATTATCAATACTGCCATTTCAAAGAATACGTAAATAATTAATAGTAGTGATTTTCCTAACTTTATTTA
GTCAAAAAATTAGCCTTTTAATTCTGCTGTAACCCGTACATGCCCAAAATAGGGGGCGGGTTACACAGAA
TATATAACATCGTAGGTGTCTGGGTGAACAGTTTATTCCTGGCATCCACTAAATATAATGGAGCCCGCTT
TTTAAGCTGGCATCCAGAAAAAAAAAGAATCCCAGCACCAAAATATTGTTTTCTTCACCAACCATCAGTT
CATAGGTCCATTCTCTTAGCGCAACTACAGAGAACAGGGGCACAAACAGGCAAAAAACGGGCACAACCTC
AATGGAGTGATGCAACCTGCCTGGAGTAAATGATGACACAAGGCAATTGACCCACGCATGTATCTATCTC
ATTTTCTTACACCTTCTATTACCTTCTGCTCTCTCTGATTTGGAAAAAGCTGAAAAAAAAGGTTGAAACC
AGTTCCCTGAAATTATTCCCCTACTTGACTAATAAGTATATAAAGACGGTAGGTATTGATTGTAATTCTG
TAAATCTATTTCTTAAACTTCTTAAATTCTACTTTTATAGTTAGTCTTTTTTTTAGTTTTAAAACACCAA
GAACTTAGTTTCGAATAAACACACATAAACAAACAAAAGATCTATGGAAGAAACTGTAATGTTATATCAC
GAATTGGAAGTCGCAGCCTCAGCTGACGAAGTATGGTCTGTCGAAGGTTCTCCTGAATTAGGTTTACATT
TACCAGATTTGTTACCAGCTGGAATATTCGCAAAGTTTGAGATAACTGGAGATGGTGGAGAAGGTTCTAT
TTTGGACATGACATTTCCACCTGGTCAATTCCCTCATCATTATAGAGAGAAGTTCGTTTTCTTCGACCAT
AAGAATAGATATAAGTTGGTTGAACAAATTGACGGTGATTTCTTTGATTTGGGAGTAACCTACTACATGG
ACACTATTAGGGTCGTCGCAACAGGTCCTGATTCTTGTGTCATCAAATCAACAACTGAATATCATGTTAA
ACCAGAATTTGCTAAGATTGTTAAACCTTTAATCGATACAGTTCCATTAGCCATTATGTCAGAGGCAATA
GCTAAGGTAGTATTGGAAAATAAGCACAAATCTTCTGAGGGATCCGAGAACCGTGAGCCACCACTGTTGC
CAGCCCGTTGGAGCAGCGCCTATGTCTCTTATTGGAGCCCGATGCTGCCGGATGACCAGCTGACCAGCGG
CTATTGCTGGTTCGACTATGAACGTGACATCTGTCGTATTGACGGCCTGTTCAATCCGTGGAGCGAGCGT
GATACTGGTTATCGCCTGTGGATGTCGGAGGTTGGTAATGCGGCCAGCGGCCGTACCTGGAAACAAAAAG
TCGCCTATGGTCGTGAGCGTACCGCCCTGGGTGAACAGCTGTGTGAGCGTCCGCTGGATGATGAGACTGG
CCCTTTTGCCGAATTGTTCCTGCCACGCGATGTCCTGCGCCGTCTGGGTGCCCGTCACATTGGCCGTCGC
GTGGTTCTGGGTCGCGAAGCGGACGGTTGGCGTTACCAGCGCCCAGGTAAAGGTCCGAGCACCCTGTACC
TGGATGCGGCGAGCGGCACTCCACTGCGCATGGTCACCGGCGATGAAGCGTCGCGTGCAAGCCTGCGTGA
TTTTCCGAATGTGAGCGAGGCGGAGATCCCGGACGCGGTTTTCGCGGCCAAGCGCGGAAGCGGTTCATTG
GGAAGAGGTAGAAGATCCAAAACCTAATAACTCGAGTAATGGCAGTGCTTTTAACTAAGAATTATTAGTC
TTTTCTGCTTATTTTTTCATCATAGTTTAGAACACTTTATATTAACGAATAGTTTATGAATCTATTTAGG
TTTAAAAATTGATACAGTTTTATAAGTTACTTTTTCAAAGACTCGTGCTGTCTATTGCATAATGCACTGG
AAGGGGAAAAAAAAGGTGCACACGCGTGGCTTTTTCTTGAATTTGCAGTTTGAAAAATGCTGAGCAGTTA
CAGAGATGTTACGAACCACTAGTGCACTGCAGTACATCGAGGAGAACTTCTAGTATATCTACATACCTAA
TATTATTGCCTTATTAAAAATGGAATCCCAACAATTACATCAAAATCCACATTCTCTTCAAAATCAATTG
TCCTGTACTTCCTTGTTCATGTGTGTTCAAAAACGTTATATTTATAGGATAATTATACTCTATTTCTCAA
CAAGTAATTGGTTGTTTGGCCGAGCGGTCTAAGGCGCCTGATTCAAGAAATATCTTGACCGCAGTTAACT
GTGGGAATACTCAGGTATCGTAAGATGCAAGAGTTCGAATCTCTTAGCAACCATTATTTTTTTCCTCAAC
ATAACGAGAACACACAGGGGCGCTATCGCACAGAATCAAATTCGATGACTGGAAATTTTTTGTTAATTTC
AGAGGTCGCCTGACGCATATACCTTTTTCAACTGAAAAATTGGGAGAAAAAGGAAAGGTGAGAGCGCCGG
AACCGGCTTTTCATATAGAATAGAGAAGCGTTCATGACTAAATGCTTGCATCACAATACTTGAAGTTGAC
AATATTATTTAAGGACCTATTGTTTTTTCCAATAGGTGGTTAGCAATCGTCTTACTTTCTAACTTTTCTT
ACCTTTTACATTTCAGCAATATATATATATATATTTCAAGGATATACCATTCTAATGTCTGCCCCTAAGA
AGATCGTCGTTTTGCCAGGTGACCACGTTGGTCAAGAAATCACAGCCGAAGCCATTAAGGTTCTTAAAGC
TATTTCTGATGTTCGTTCCAATGTCAAGTTCGATTTCGAAAATCATTTAATTGGTGGTGCTGCTATCGAT
GCTACAGGTGTTCCACTTCCAGATGAGGCGCTGGAAGCCTCCAAGAAGGCTGATGCCGTTTTGTTAGGTG
CTGTGGGTGGTCCTAAATGGGGAACCGGTAGTGTTAGACCTGAACAAGGTTTACTAAAAATCCGTAAAGA
ACTTCAATTGTACGCCAACTTAAGACCATGTAACTTTGCATCCGACTCTCTTTTAGACTTATCTCCAATC
AAGCCACAATTTGCTAAAGGTACTGACTTCGTTGTTGTCAGAGAATTAGTGGGAGGTATTTACTTTGGTA
AGAGAAAGGAAGACGATGGTGATGGTGTCGCTTGGGATAGTGAACAATACACCGTTCCAGAAGTGCAAAG
AATCACAAGAATGGCCGCTTTCATGGCCCTACAACATGAGCCACCATTGCCTATTTGGTCCTTGGATAAA
GCTAATGTTTTGGCCTCTTCAAGATTATGGAGAAAAACTGTGGAGGAAACCATCAAGAACGAATTTCCTA
CATTGAAGGTTCAACATCAATTGATTGATTCTGCCGCCATGATCCTAGTTAAGAACCCAACCCACCTAAA
TGGTATTATAATCACCAGCAACATGTTTGGTGATATCATCTCCGATGAAGCCTCCGTTATCCCAGGTTCC
TTGGGTTTGTTGCCATCTGCGTCCTTGGCCTCTTTGCCAGACAAGAACACCGCATTTGGTTTGTACGAAC
CATGCCACGGTTCTGCTCCAGATTTGCCAAAGAATAAGGTCAACCCTATCGCCACTATCTTGTCTGCTGC
AATGATGTTGAAATTGTCATTGAACTTGCCTGAAGAAGGTAAGGCCATTGAAGATGCAGTTAAAAAGGTT
TTGGATGCAGGTATCAGAACTGGTGATTTAGGTGGTTCCAACAGTACCACCGAAGTCGGTGATGCTGTCG
CCGAAGAAGTTAAGAAAATCCTTGCTTAAAAAGATTCTCTTTTTTTATGATATTTGTACATAAACTTTAT
AAATGAAATTCATAATAGAAACGACACGAAATTACAAAATGGAATATGTTCATAGGGTAGACGAAACTAT
ATACGCAATCTACATACATTTATCAAGAAGGAGAAAAAGGAGGATGTAAAGGAATACAGGTAAGCAAATT
GATACTAATGGCTCAACGTGATAAGGAAAAAGAATTGCACTTTAACATTAATATTGACAAGGAGGAGGGC
ACCACACAAAAAGTTAGGTGTAACAGAAAATCATGAAACTATGATTCCTAATTTATATATTGGAGGATTT
TCTCTAAAAAAAAAAAAATACAACAAATAAAAAACACTCAATGACCTGACCATTTGATGGAGTTTAAGTC
AATACCTTCTTGAACCATTTCCCATAATGGTGAAAGTTCCCTCAAGAATTTTACTCTGTCAGAAACGGCC
TTAACGACGTAGTCGAGAGTATCACGTGCTATAAAAATAATTATAATTTAAATTTTTTAATATAAATATA
TAAATTAAAAATAGAAAGTAAAAAAAGAAATTAAAGAAAAAATAGTTTTTGTTTTCCGAAGATGTAAAAG
ACTCTAGGGGGATCGCCAACAAATACTACCTTTTATCTTGCTCTTCCTGCTCTCAGGTATTAATGCCGAA
TTGTTTCATCTTGTCTGTGTAGAAAACCACACACGAAAATCCTGTGATTTTACATTTTACTTATCGTTAA
TCGAATGTATATCTATTTAATCTGCTTTTCTTGTCTAATAAATATATATGTAAAGTACGCTTTTTGTTGA
AATTTTTTAAACCTTTGTTTATTTTTTTTTCTTCATTCCGTAACTCTTCTACCTTCTTTATTTACTTTCT
AAAATCCAAATACAAAACATAAAAATAAATAAACACAGAGTAAATTCCCAAATTATTCCATCATTAAAAG
ATACGAGGCGCGTGTAAGTTACAGGCAAGCGATCCGTCCCGAGCGGCCGCGTGTTACAACCAATTAACCA
ATTCTGATTAGAAAAACTCATCGAGCATCAAATGAAACTGCAATTTATTCATATCAGGATTATCAATACC
ATATTTTTGAAAAAGCCGTTTCTGTAATGAAGGAGAAAACTCACCGAGGCAGTTCCATAGGATGGCAAGA
TCCTGGTATCGGTCTGCGATTCCGACTCGTCCAACATCAATACAACCTATTAATTTCCCCTCGTCAAAAA
TAAGGTTATCAAGTGAGAAATCACCATGAGTGACGACTGAATCCGGTGAGAATGGCAAAAGCTTATGCAT
TTCTTTCCAGACTTGTTCAACAGGCCAGCCATTACGCTCGTCATCAAAATCACTCGCATCAACCAAACCG
TTATTCATTCGTGATTGCGCCTGAGCGAGGCGAAATACGCGATCGCTGTTAAAAGGACAATTACAAACAG
GAATCGAATGCAACCGGCGCAGGAACACTGCCAGCGCATCAACAATATTTTCACCTGAATCAGGATATTC
TTCTAATACCTGGAATGCTGTTTTCCCGGGGATCGCAGTGGTGAGTAACCATGCATCATCAGGAGTACGG
ATAAAATGCTTGATGGTCGGAAGAGGCATAAATTCCGTCAGCCAGTTTAGTCTGACCATCTCATCTGTAA
CATCATTGGCAACGCTACCTTTGCCATGTTTCAGAAACAACTCTGGCGCATCGGGCTTCCCATACAATCG
ATAGATTGTCGCACCTGATTGCCCGACATTATCGCGAGCCCATTTATACCCATATAAATCAGCATCCATG
TTGGAATTTAATCGCGGCCTGGAGCAAGACGTTTCCCGTTGAATATGGCTCATAACACCCCTTGTATTAC
TGTTTATGTAAGCAGACAGTTTTATTGTTCATGATGATATATTTTTATCTTGTGCAATGTAACATCAGAG
ATTTTGAGACACAACGTGGCTTTGTTGAATAAATCGAACTTTTGCTGAGTTGAAGGATCAGTCATGACCA
AAATCCCTTAACGTGAGTTTTCGTTCCACTGAGCGTCAGACCCCGTAGAAAAGATCAAAGGATCTTCTTG
AGATCCTTTTTTTCTGCGCGTAATCTGCTGCTTGCAAACAAAAAAACCACCGCTACCAGCGGTGGTTTGT
TTGCCGGATCAAGAGCTACCAACTCTTTTTCCGAAGGTAACTGGCTTCAGCAGAGCGCAGATACCAAATA
CTGTTCTTCTAGTGTAGCCGTAGTTAGGCCACCACTTCAAGAACTCTGTAGCACCGCCTACATACCTCGC
TCTGCTAATCCTGTTACCAGTGGCTGCTGCCAGTGGCGATAAGTCGTGTCTTACCGGGTTGGACTCAAGA
CGATAGTTACCGGATAAGGCGCAGCGGTCGGGCTGAACGGGGGGTTCGTGCACACAGCCCAGCTTGGAGC
GAACGACCTACACCGAACTGAGATACCTACAGCGTGAGCTATGAGAAAGCGCCACGCTTCCCGAAGGGAG
AAAGGCGGACAGGTATCCGGTAAGCGGCAGGGTCGGAACAGGAGAGCGCACGAGGGAGCTTCCAGGGGGA
AACGCCTGGTATCTTTATAGTCCTGTCGGGTTTCGCCACCTCTGACTTGAGCGTCGATTTTTGTGATGCT
CGTCAGGGGGGCGGAGCCTATGGAAAAACGCCAGCAACGCGGCCTTTTTACGGTTCCTGGCCTTTTGCTG
GCCTTTTGCTCACATGTTCTTTCCTGCGTTATCCCCTGATTCTGTGGATAACCGTGCGGCCGCCCCTGAA
TTCGCATCTAGACTGAACTGGCCGATAATTGCAGACGAACGACTAGAGATCTATGTGAGGATCCTAACTC
GAGATCGAGCTGGTTCTGTATGGGCACAGACAACCTAAACGCAGTTCGAGTTTA
